Addgene plasmid #70347: R777-E063 Hs.ETS1
Purpose: Gateway ORF clone of human ETS1 [NM_005238.3] with stop codon (for native or N-terminal fusions)
Depositing lab: Dominic Esposito. Depositing organization: National Cancer Institute (NCI).
Backbone
  Vector backbone: pDonor-255
  Backbone size w/o insert (bp): 2693
  Vector type: Gateway Entry Clone
Growth in bacteria
  Bacterial resistance: Spectinomycin, 50 μg/mL
  Growth temperature: 37°C
  Growth strain: DH10B
  Copy number: High Copy
Gene/Insert
  Gene/Insert name: ETS1 (alt name: NM_005238.3)
  Species: H. sapiens (human)
  Insert size (bp): 1326
  Entrez Gene: ETS1 (a.k.a. ETS-1, EWSR2, c-ets-1, p54)
  Cloning method: Gateway Cloning
  Sequencing primers: 5′ M13F 23-mer (5'-CCCAGTCACGACGTTGTAAAACG); 3′ attLR 23-mer (5'-TAACATCAGAGATTTTGAGACAC)
Terms and licenses: Academic/Nonprofit Terms; Industry Terms: Not Available to Industry
How to cite: R777-E063 Hs.ETS1 was a gift from Dominic Esposito (Addgene plasmid # 70347 ; http://n2t.net/addgene:70347 ; RRID:Addgene_70347)
