[The description below was written by a language model from this plasmid's Addgene catalogue record and pLannotate feature annotations shown in this document.]
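Description:
R777-E063 Hs.ETS1 is a Gateway entry clone built on the pDonor-255 backbone (about 2.7 kb without insert; the full sequence record is about 4.0 kb) that carries the human ETS1 open reading frame corresponding to the NM_005238.3 transcript. It is a bacterial propagation plasmid rather than an expression vector. It replicates from a high-copy ColE1/pUC-type origin and is selected with spectinomycin through an aadA (SmR) aminoglycoside adenylyltransferase gene. That gene lies downstream of a fragment of a class 1 integron Pc promoter and a short remnant of a gentamicin resistance gene. The annotation also picks up small lacZα and lacI fragments, which are vestigial backbone sequence, and rrnB T1 and T2 terminators, which help insulate the cloning region from read-through transcription.

The roughly 1.3 kb ETS1 coding sequence encodes an ETS-family transcription factor implicated in cytokine and chemokine gene regulation, lymphoid cell differentiation and survival, and angiogenesis. It is flanked by two attL recombination sites. The automated annotation labels the upstream site attL3 and the downstream one a partial attL2; the catalogue entry does not specify the site identities, so the labels should be read with some caution. No promoter for driving ETS1 is annotated in the entry clone. Instead, the ORF is meant to be transferred by an LR Clonase reaction into a destination vector that supplies the promoter, any tags and host-specific elements. Because the insert retains its stop codon, it suits expression of native ETS1 or N-terminal fusions, but not C-terminal tagging.
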