Features (pLannotate 1.2.2; 11 found; start..end, strand, type, name):
     18..54      -  CDS            lacZα (fragment): LacZα fragment of β-galactosidase; lacZ fragment
     85..180     +  protein_bind   attL3: mutant version of attL; recombination site for the Gateway® LR reaction LR Clonase™
    186..1508    +  CDS            ETS1: ETS1_HUMAN - Also known as EWSR2. Experimental evidence at protein level: Swiss-Prot protein existence level 1. Transcription factor. Directly controls the expression of cytokine and chemokine genes in a wide variety of different cellular contexts. May control the differentiation, survival and proliferation of lymphoid cells. May also regulate angiogenesis through regulation of expression of genes controlling endothelial cell migration and invasion. From Homo sapiens (Human).
   1516..1609    -  protein_bind   attL2 (fragment): mutant version of attL; recombination site for the Gateway® LR reaction LR Clonase™
   1724..1747    +  promoter       Pc promoter (fragment): intI1 (promoter lies within the coding sequence); class 1 integron promoter
   1923..1979    +  CDS            GmR (fragment): gentamycin acetyltransferase; aacC1; confers resistance to gentamycin
   1986..2777    +  CDS            SmR: aminoglycoside adenylyltransferase (Murphy, 1985); aadA; confers resistance to spectinomycin and streptomycin
   2870..3458    +  rep_origin     ori: high-copy-number ColE1/pMB1/pBR322/pUC origin of replication
   3641..3733    +  CDS            lacI (fragment): lac repressor; lacI; The lac repressor binds to the lac operator to inhibit transcription in E. coli. This inhibition can be relieved by adding lactose or isopropyl-β-D-thiogalactopyranoside (IPTG).
   3788..3815    -  terminator     rrnB T2 terminator: transcription terminator T2 from the E. coli rrnB gene
   3947..3990    +  terminator     rrnB T1 terminator: Escherichia coli rrnB; transcription terminator T1 from the E. coli rrnB gene
>Addgene plasmid #70347 | R777-E063 Hs.ETS1 | depositor full sequence | sequence record 125796 | Full Sequence
TTAACGCTAGCATGGATGTTTTCCCAGTCACGACGTTGTAAAACGACGGCCAGTCTTAAAATTCGAGCTC
GGTCCGAGGATCCGAAATAATGATTTTATTTTGACTGATAGTGACCTGTTCGTTGCAACAAATTGATAAG
CAATGCTTTTTTATAATGCCAACTTTGTACAAAAAAGTTGGCACCATGAAGGCGGCCGTCGATCTCAAGC
CGACTCTCACCATCATCAAGACGGAAAAAGTCGATCTGGAGCTTTTCCCCTCCCCGGATATGGAATGTGC
AGATGTCCCACTATTAACTCCAAGCAGCAAAGAAATGATGTCTCAAGCATTAAAAGCTACTTTCAGTGGT
TTCACTAAAGAACAGCAACGACTGGGGATCCCAAAAGACCCCCGGCAGTGGACAGAAACCCATGTTCGGG
ACTGGGTGATGTGGGCTGTGAATGAATTCAGCCTGAAAGGTGTAGACTTCCAGAAGTTCTGTATGAATGG
AGCAGCCCTCTGCGCCCTGGGTAAAGACTGCTTTCTCGAGCTGGCCCCAGACTTTGTTGGGGACATCTTA
TGGGAACATCTAGAGATCCTGCAGAAAGAGGATGTGAAACCATATCAAGTTAATGGAGTCAACCCAGCCT
ATCCAGAATCCCGCTATACCTCGGATTACTTCATTAGCTATGGTATTGAGCATGCCCAGTGTGTTCCACC
ATCGGAGTTCTCAGAGCCCAGCTTCATCACAGAGTCCTATCAGACGCTCCATCCCATCAGCTCGGAAGAG
CTCCTCTCCCTCAAGTATGAGAATGACTACCCCTCGGTCATTCTCCGAGACCCTCTCCAGACAGACACCT
TGCAGAATGACTACTTTGCTATCAAACAAGAAGTCGTCACCCCAGACAACATGTGCATGGGGAGGACCAG
TCGTGGTAAACTCGGGGGCCAGGACTCTTTTGAAAGCATAGAGAGCTACGATAGTTGTGATCGCCTCACC
CAGTCCTGGAGCAGCCAGTCATCTTTCAACAGCCTGCAGCGTGTTCCCTCCTATGACAGCTTCGACTCAG
AGGACTATCCGGCTGCCCTGCCCAACCACAAGCCCAAGGGCACCTTCAAGGACTATGTGCGGGACCGTGC
TGACCTCAATAAGGACAAGCCTGTCATTCCTGCTGCTGCCCTAGCTGGCTACACAGGCAGTGGACCAATC
CAGCTATGGCAGTTTCTTCTGGAATTACTCACTGATAAATCCTGTCAGTCTTTTATCAGCTGGACAGGAG
ATGGCTGGGAATTCAAACTTTCTGACCCAGATGAGGTGGCCAGGAGATGGGGAAAGAGGAAAAACAAACC
TAAGATGAATTATGAGAAACTGAGCCGTGGCCTACGCTACTATTACGACAAAAACATCATCCACAAGACA
GCGGGGAAACGCTACGTGTACCGCTTTGTGTGTGACCTGCAGAGCCTGCTGGGGTACACCCCTGAGGAGC
TGCACGCCATGCTGGACGTCAAGCCAGATGCCGACGAGTAATCAACTTTCTTGTACAAAGTTGGCATTAT
AGGAAAGCATTGCTTATCAATTTGTTGCAACGAACAGGTCACTATCAGTCAAAATAAAATCATTATTTGC
ATGCAAGCTTAGATCCTCTAGACCAGCCAGGACAGAAATGCCTCGACTTCGCTGCTACCCAAGGTTGCCG
GGTGACGCACACCGTGGAAACGGATGAAGGCACGAACCCAGTGGACATAAGCCTGTTCGGTTCGTAAGCT
GTAATGCAAGTAGCGTATGCGCTCACGCAACTGGTCCAGAACCTTGACCGAACGCAGCGGTGGTAACGGC
GCAGTGGCGGTTTTCATGGCTTGTTATGACTGTTTTTTTGGGGTACAGTCTATGCCTCGGGCATCCAAGC
AGCAAGCGCGTTACGCCGTGGGTCGATGTTTGATGTTATGGAGCAGCAACGATGTTACGCAGCAGGGCAG
TCGCCCTAAAACAAAGTTAAACATTATGAGGGAAGCGGTGATCGCCGAAGTATCGACTCAACTATCAGAG
GTAGTTGGCGTCATCGAGCGCCATCTCGAACCGACGTTGCTGGCCGTACATTTGTACGGCTCCGCAGTGG
ATGGCGGCCTGAAGCCACACAGTGATATTGATTTGCTGGTTACGGTGACCGTAAGGCTTGATGAAACAAC
GCGGCGAGCTTTGATCAACGACCTTTTGGAAACTTCGGCTTCCCCTGGAGAGAGCGAGATTCTCCGCGCT
GTAGAAGTCACCATTGTTGTGCACGACGACATCATTCCGTGGCGTTATCCAGCTAAGCGCGAACTGCAAT
TTGGAGAATGGCAGCGCAATGACATTCTTGCAGGTATCTTCGAGCCAGCCACGATCGACATTGATCTGGC
TATCTTGCTGACAAAAGCAAGAGAACATAGCGTTGCCTTGGTAGGTCCAGCGGCGGAGGAACTCTTTGAT
CCGGTTCCTGAACAGGATCTATTTGAGGCGCTAAATGAAACCTTAACGCTATGGAACTCGCCGCCCGACT
GGGCTGGCGATGAGCGAAATGTAGTGCTTACGTTGTCCCGCATTTGGTACAGCGCAGTAACCGGCAAAAT
CGCGCCGAAGGATGTCGCTGCCGACTGGGCAATGGAGCGCCTGCCGGCCCAGTATCAGCCCGTCATACTT
GAAGCTAGACAGGCTTATCTTGGACAAGAAGAAGATCGCTTGGCCTCGCGCGCAGATCAGTTGGAAGAAT
TTGTCCACTACGTGAAAGGCGAGATCACCAAGGTAGTCGGCAAATAACCCTCGAGCCACCCATGACCAAA
ATCCCTTAACGTGAGTTACGCGTCGTTCCACTGAGCGTCAGACCCCGTAGAAAAGATCAAAGGATCTTCT
TGAGATCCTTTTTTTCTGCGCGTAATCTGCTGCTTGCAAACAAAAAAACCACCGCTACCAGCGGTGGTTT
GTTTGCCGGATCAAGAGCTACCAACTCTTTTTCCGAAGGTAACTGGCTTCAGCAGAGCGCAGATACCAAA
TACTGTCCTTCTAGTGTAGCCGTAGTTAGGCCACCACTTCAAGAACTCTGTAGCACCGCCTACATACCTC
GCTCTGCTAATCCTGTTACCAGTGGCTGCTGCCAGTGGCGATAAGTCGTGTCTTACCGGGTTGGACTCAA
GACGATAGTTACCGGATAAGGCGCAGCGGTCGGGCTGAACGGGGGGTTCGTGCACACAGCCCAGCTTGGA
GCGAACGACCTACACCGAACTGAGATACCTACAGCGTGAGCATTGAGAAAGCGCCACGCTTCCCGAAGGG
AGAAAGGCGGACAGGTATCCGGTAAGCGGCAGGGTCGGAACAGGAGAGCGCACGAGGGAGCTTCCAGGGG
GAAACGCCTGGTATCTTTATAGTCCTGTCGGGTTTCGCCACCTCTGACTTGAGCGTCGATTTTTGTGATG
CTCGTCAGGGGGGCGGAGCCTATGGAAAAACGCCAGCAACGCGGCCTTTTTACGGTTCCTGGCCTTTTGC
TGGCCTTTTGCTCACATGTTCTTTCCTGCGTTATCCCCTGATTCTGTGGATAACCGTATTACCGCCTTTG
AGTGAGCTGATACCGCTCGCCGCAGCCGAACGACCGAGCGCAGCGAGTCAGTGAGCGAGGAAGCGGAAGA
GCGCCCAATACGCAAACCGCCTCTCCCCGCGCGTTGGCCGATTCATTAATGCAGCTGGCACGACAGGTTT
CCCGACTGGAAAGCGGGCAGTGAGCGCAACGCAATTAATACGCGTACCGCTAGCCAGGAAGAGTTTGTAG
AAACGCAAAAAGGCCATCCGTCAGGATGGCCTTCTGCTTAGTTTGATGCCTGGCAGTTTATGGCGGGCGT
CCTGCCCGCCACCCTCCGGGCCGTTGCTTCACAACGTTCAAATCCGCTCCCGGCGGATTTGTCCTACTCA
GGAGAGCGTTCACCGACAAACAACAGATAAAACGAAAGGCCCAGTCTTCCGACTGAGCCTTTCGTTTTAT
TTGATGCCTGGCAGTTCCCTACTCTCGCG
