>Addgene plasmid #70347 | R777-E063 Hs.ETS1 | addgene partial sequence | sequence record 129363 | pCR8_R1 5'-cgaaccgaacaggcttatgt-3'
GTGCGTCACCCGGCAACCTTGGGTAGCAGCGAAGTCGAGGCATTTCTGTCCTGGCTGGTCTAGAGGATCT
AAGCTTGCATGCAAATAATGATTTTATTTTGACTGATAGTGACCTGTTCGTTGCAACAAATTGATAAGCA
ATGCTTTCCTATAATGCCAACTTTGTACAAGAAAGTTGATTACTCGTCGGCATCTGGCTTGACGTCCAGC
ATGGCGTGCAGCTCCTCAGGGGTGTACCCCAGCAGGCTCTGCAGGTCACACACAAAGCGGTACACGTAGC
GTTTCCCCGCTGTCTTGTGGATGATGTTTTTGTCGTAATAGTAGCGTAGGCCACGGCTCAGTTTCTCATA
ATTCATCTTAGGTTTGTTTTTCCTCTTTCCCCATCTCCTGGCCACCTCATCTGGGTCAGAAAGTTTGAAT
TCCCAGCCATCTCCTGTCCAGCTGATAAAAGACTGACAGGATTTATCAGTGAGTAATTCCAGAAGAAACT
GCCATAGCTGGATTGGTCCACTGCCTGTGTAGCCAGCTAGGGCAGCAGCAGGAATGACAGGCTTGTCCTT
ATTGAGGTCAGCACGGTCCCGCACATAGTCCTTGAAGGTGCCCTTGGGCTTGTGGTTGGGCAGGGCAGCC
GGATAGTCCTCTGAGTCGAAGCTGTCATAGGAGGGAACACGCTGCAGGCTGTTGAAAGATGACTGGCTGC
TCCAGGACTGGGTGAGGCGATCACAACTATCGTAGCTCTCTATGCTTTCAAAAGAGTCCTGGCCCCCGAG
TTTACCACGACTGGTCCTCCCCATGCACATGTTGTCTGGGGTGACGACTTCTTGTTTGATAGCAAAGTAG
TCATTCTGCAAGGTGTCTGTCTGGAGAGGGTCTCGGAGAATGACCGA
